>Addgene plasmid #78225 | Bxbi GFP MCP Reporter | addgene full sequence | sequence record 178133 | Addgene NGS Result
ATGAGTAAAGGAGAAGAACTTTTCACTGGAGTTGTCCCAATTCTTGTTGAATTAGATGGTGATGTTAATG
GGCACAAATTTTCTGTCAGTGGAGAGGGTGAAGGTGATGCAACATACGGAAAACTTACCCTTAAATTTAT
TTGCACTACTGGAAAACTACCTGTTCCATGGCCAACACTTGTCACTACTTTCGGTTATGGTGTTCAATGC
TTTGCGAGATACCCAGATCATATGAAACAGCATGACTTTTTCAAGAGTGCCATGCCCGAAGGTTATGTAC
AGGAAAGAACTATATTTTTCAAAGATGACGGGAACTACAAGACACGTGCTGAAGTCAAGTTTGAAGGTGA
TACCCTTGTTAATAGAATCGAGTTAAAAGGTATTGATTTTAAAGAAGATGGAAACATTCTTGGACACAAA
TTGGAATACAACTATAACTCACACAATGTATACATCATGGCAGACAAACAAAAGAATGGAATCAAAGTTA
ACTTCAAAATTAGACACAACATTGAAGATGGAAGCGTTCAACTAGCAGACCATTATCAACAAAATACTCC
AATTGGCGATGGCCCTGTCCTTTTACCAGACAACCATTACCTGTCCACACAATCTGCCCTTTCGAAAGAT
CCCAACGAAAAGAGAGACCACATGGTCCTTCTTGAGTTTGTAACAGCTGCTGGGATTACACATGGCATGG
ATGATCTCTACAAATAAAAGCTTGATATCGAATTCCTGCAGCCCGGGGGATCCCATGGTACGCGTGCTAG
AGGCATCAAATAAAACGAAAGGCTCAGTCGAAAGACTGGGCCTTTCGTTTTATCTGTTGTTTGTCGGTGA
ACGCTCTCCTGAGTAGGACAAATCCGCCGCCCTAGAATCGATGCCCGGATGATCCTGACGACGGAGACCG
CCGTCGTCGACAAGCCGGCCGTTAATTAAAAAGTTAAACAAAATTATTTGTAGAGGGAAACCGTTGTGGT
CTCCCTGAATATATTATACGAGCCTTATGCATGCCCGTAAAGTTATCCAGCAACCACTCATAGACCTAGG
GCAGCAGATAGGGACGACGTGGTGTTAGCTGTGCTCGAGGTGAAGACGAAAGGGCCTCGTGATACGCCTA
TTTTTATAGGTTAATGTCATGATAATAATGGTTTCTTAGACGTCGATATCTGGCGAAAATGAGACGTTGA
TCGGCACGTAAGAGGTTCCAACTTTCACCATAATGAAATAAGATCACTACCGGGCGTATTTTTTGAGTTA
TCGAGATTTTCAGGAGCTAAGGAAGCTAAAATGGAGAAAAAAATCACTGGATATACCACCGTTGATATAT
CCCAATGGCATCGTAAAGAACATTTTGAGGCATTTCAGTCAGTTGCTCAATGTACCTATAACCAGACCGT
TCAGCTGGATATTACGGCCTTTTTAAAGACCGTAAAGAAAAATAAGCACAAGTTTTATCCGGCCTTTATT
CACATTCTTGCCCGCCTGATGAATGCTCATCCGGAATTCCGTATGGCAATGAAAGACGGTGAGCTGGTGA
TATGGGATAGTGTTCACCCTTGTTACACCGTTTTCCATGAGCAAACTGAAACGTTTTCATCGCTCTGGAG
TGAATACCACGACGATTTCCGGCAGTTTCTACACATATATTCGCAAGATGTGGCGTGTTACGGTGAAAAC
CTGGCCTATTTCCCTAAAGGGTTTATTGAGAATATGTTTTTCGTCTCAGCCAATCCCTGGGTGAGTTTCA
CCAGTTTTGATTTAAACGTGGCCAATATGGACAACTTCTTCGCCCCCGTTTTCACCATGGGCAAATATTA
TACGCAAGGCGACAAGGTGCTGATGCCGCTGGCGATTCAGGTTCATCATGCCGTTTGTGATGGCTTCCAT
GTCGGCAGAATGCTTAATGAATTACAACAGTACTGCGATGAGTGGCAGGGCGGGGCGTAATTTGATATCG
AGCTCGCTTGGACTCCTGTTGATAGATCCAGTAATGACCTCAGAACTCCATCTGGATTTGTTCAGAACGC
TCGGTTGCCGCCGGGCGTTTTTTATTGGTGAGAATCCAAGCACTAGTAACAACTTATATCGTATGGGGCT
GACTTCAGGTGCTACATTTGAAGAGATAAATTGCACTGAAATCTAGAAATATTTTATCTGATTAATAAGA
TGATCTTCTTGAGATCGTTTTGGTCTGCGCGTAATCTCTTGCTCTGAAAACGAAAAAACCGCCTTGCAGG
GCGGTTTTTCGAAGGTTCTCTGAGCTACCAACTCTTTGAACCGAGGTAACTGGCTTGGAGGAGCGCAGTC
ACCAAAACTTGTCCTTTCAGTTTAGCCTTAACCGGCGCATGACTTCAAGACTAACTCCTCTAAATCAATT
ACCAGTGGCTGCTGCCAGTGGTGCTTTTGCATGTCTTTCCGGGTTGGACTCAAGACGATAGTTACCGGAT
AAGGCGCAGCGGTCGGACTGAACGGGGGGTTCGTGCATACAGTCCAGCTTGGAGCGAACTGCCTACCCGG
AACTGAGTGTCAGGCGTGGAATGAGACAAACGCGGCCATAACAGCGGAATGACACCGGTAAACCGAAAGG
CAGGAACAGGAGAGCGCACGAGGGAGCCGCCAGGGGGAAACGCCTGGTATCTTTATAGTCCTGTCGGGTT
TCGCCACCACTGATTTGAGCGTCAGATTTCGTGATGCTTGTCAGGGGGGCGGAGCCTATGGAAAAACGGC
TTTGCCGCGGCCCTCTCACTTCCCTGTTAAGTATCTTCCTGGCATCTTCCAGGAAATCTCCGCCCCGTTC
GTAAGCCATTTCCGCTCGCCGCAGTCGAACGACCGGCTAGCGTCGTGGTTTGTCTGGTCAACCACCGCGG
TCTCAGTGGTGTACGGTACAAACCCCGACGTGCACAGCTGTCACCGGATGTGCTTTCCGGTCTGATGAGT
CCGTGAGGACGAAACAGCCTCTACAAATAATTTTGTTTAAGAATTCATTAAAGAGGAGAAAGGTACC
Features (pLannotate 1.2.2; 9 found; start..end, strand, type, name):
      1..714     +  CDS            GFPmut3: GFPmut3 is a basic (constitutively fluorescent) green fluorescent protein published in 1996, derived from Aequorea victoria. It is reported to be a very rapidly-maturing weak dimer.
    718..753     -  misc_feature   MCS (fragment): pBluescript multiple cloning site
    777..863     +  terminator     rrnB T1 terminator: Escherichia coli rrnB; transcription terminator T1 from the E. coli rrnB gene
   1188..1290    +  promoter       cat promoter: promoter of the E. coli cat gene encoding chloramphenicol acetyltransferase
   1291..1950    +  CDS            CmR: chloramphenicol acetyltransferase; cat; confers resistance to chloramphenicol
   1971..2065    +  terminator     lambda t0 terminator: transcription terminator from phage lambda
   2179..2724    +  rep_origin     p15A ori: Plasmids containing the medium-copy-number p15A origin of replication can be propagated in E. coli cells that contain a second plasmid with the ColE1 origin.
   2812..2835    +  rep_origin     RSF ori (fragment): Plasmids containing the RSF 1030 origin of replication can be propagated in E. coli cells that contain additional plasmids with compatible origins.
   2908..2957    +  misc_RNA       sTRSV HHRz: hammerhead ribozyme from the tobacco ringspot virus satellite RNA (Khvorova et al., 2003)
