[The description below was written by a language model from this plasmid's Addgene catalogue record and pLannotate feature annotations shown in this document.]
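Description:
Bxbi GFP MCP Reporter is a small bacterial plasmid (about 3.0 kb) built on the pZA3 backbone and deposited as a component of a synthetic gene circuit for E. coli. It replicates from the p15A origin, a medium-copy origin that is compatible with ColE1-type plasmids, which allows it to be co-maintained with other circuit plasmids in the same cell; "MCP" in the name may refer to this medium copy number, although the catalogue entry lists copy number as unknown. Selection is by chloramphenicol, through a chloramphenicol acetyltransferase gene driven by its native cat promoter and followed by the lambda t0 terminator. A very short fragment annotated as RSF origin is probably an incidental sequence match rather than a functional replicon.

The payload is a GFPmut3 coding sequence, a rapidly maturing green fluorescent protein, followed by a residual multiple cloning site fragment and the rrnB T1 transcription terminator. On the circular map, a hammerhead ribozyme from the tobacco ringspot virus satellite RNA (sTRSV HHRz) lies just upstream of the GFP start. Such ribozymes are commonly used as insulators that cleave off the variable 5' leader of the transcript so that expression is less dependent on promoter context.

The feature table does not annotate the promoter driving GFP or any recombinase attachment sites. The name suggests that GFP output reports the activity of the Bxb1 serine integrase, typically through inversion of a regulatory element flanked by attB/attP sites, but the record does not document this arrangement. The stated use is simply as a fluorescent reporter within a synthetic gene circuit.
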