Addgene plasmid #78225: Bxbi GFP MCP Reporter
Purpose: synthetic gene circuit
Depositing lab: Timothy Lu. Depositing organization: Massachusetts Institute of Technology. Publication: Synthetic mixed-signal computation in living cells. Rubens JR, Selvaggio G, Lu TK. Nat Commun. 2016 Jun 3;7:11658. doi: 10.1038/ncomms11658. PubMed 27255669.
Backbone
  Vector backbone: pZA3
Growth in bacteria
  Bacterial resistance: Chloramphenicol, 25 μg/mL
  Growth temperature: 37°C
  Growth strain: DH5alpha
  Copy number: Unknown
Gene/Insert
  Gene/Insert name: synthetic gene circuit
  Species: not applicable
Terms and licenses: Academic/Nonprofit Terms; Industry Terms: Not Available to Industry
How to cite: Bxbi GFP MCP Reporter was a gift from Timothy Lu (Addgene plasmid # 78225 ; http://n2t.net/addgene:78225 ; RRID:Addgene_78225)
